Addgene plasmid #194001: OA-1163A
Purpose: pBac-AedesUbiq-RfxCas13d (Codon optimized)-p10-Opie2-dsRed.
Depositing lab: Omar Akbari. Depositing organization: University of California, San Diego (UCSD). Publication: Engineered Antiviral Sensor Targets Infected Mosquitoes. Dalla Benetta E, Lopez-Denman AJ, Li HH, Masri RA, Brogan DJ, Bui M, Yang T, Li M, Dunn M, Klein MJ, Jackson S, Catalan K, Blasdell KR, Tng P, Antoshechkin I, Alphey LS, Paradkar PN, Akbari OS. CRISPR J. 2023 Dec;6(6):543-556. doi: 10.1089/crispr.2023.0056. PubMed 38108518.
Backbone
  Vector backbone: piggyBac Opie2-dsRed
  Backbone size w/o insert (bp): 8131
  Total vector size (bp): 11164
  Vector type: Insect Expression
  Selectable markers: dsRed
Growth in bacteria
  Bacterial resistance: Ampicillin, 100 μg/mL
  Growth temperature: 37°C
  Growth strain: DH5alpha
  Copy number: High Copy
Gene/Insert
  Gene/Insert name: Uniq-CasRx (Codon optimized)
  Species: Synthetic
  Insert size (bp): 3033
Terms and licenses: Academic/Nonprofit Terms; Industry Terms: Not Available to Industry
How to cite: OA-1163A was a gift from Omar Akbari (Addgene plasmid # 194001 ; http://n2t.net/addgene:194001 ; RRID:Addgene_194001)
