[The description below was written by a language model from this plasmid's Addgene catalogue record and pLannotate feature annotations shown in this document.]
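Description:
OA-1163A is a piggyBac transposon plasmid for insect expression, built on a piggyBac Opie2-dsRed backbone and intended for germline transformation of mosquitoes. It is maintained in E. coli as a high-copy plasmid through a ColE1/pUC-type origin and selected with ampicillin via the β-lactamase gene. The total size is catalogued as about 11.2 kb, close to the length of the sequenced record. The automated annotation does not label the piggyBac terminal repeats. It does detect short AcMNPV fragments (FP25, LEF-9), which are typical of the baculovirus DNA that flanks piggyBac in many such vectors. Small lac, rop, bom and lacI remnants appear to be leftover cloning-vector sequence.

The payload is a roughly 3 kb synthetic, codon-optimized RfxCas13d (CasRx) coding sequence, an RNA-guided, RNA-targeting CRISPR effector. According to the purpose line it is driven by an Aedes ubiquitin promoter and terminated by a p10 3′ element. Neither the promoter nor the Cas13d ORF is called in the feature table, which leaves a large unannotated stretch. That stretch ends in a 3xHA epitope tag, presumably at the C-terminus of the protein for detection, and the AcMNPV P74 fragment just downstream plausibly corresponds to the p10 region. A φC31 attB site lies upstream of this region and could support integrase-mediated site-specific insertion.

A separate cassette uses the OpIE-2 baculovirus immediate-early promoter to express DsRed with an SV40 polyadenylation signal, giving a red fluorescent marker for identifying transgenic insects. No guide RNA array is recorded, so the plasmid appears to supply only the nuclease. The associated work concerns an engineered antiviral sensor that targets infected mosquitoes.
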