Features (pLannotate 1.2.2; 23 found; start..end, strand, type, name):
     95..683     -  rep_origin     ori: high-copy-number ColE1/pMB1/pBR322/pUC origin of replication
    854..1714    -  CDS            AmpR: β-lactamase; bla; confers resistance to ampicillin, carbenicillin, and related antibiotics
   1715..1819    -  promoter       AmpR promoter: bla
   1914..1949    +  CDS            rop (fragment): Rop protein, which maintains plasmids at low copy number; rop
   2051..2150    +  misc_feature   bom (fragment): basis of mobility region from pBR322
   2156..2310    -  CDS            lacZα (fragment): LacZα fragment of β-galactosidase; lacZ fragment
   2314..2781    -  CDS            LEF-9 (fragment): LEF9_NPVAC - Experimental evidence at protein level: Swiss-Prot protein existence level 1. Component of the viral DNA-dependent RNA polymerase which is composed of four equimolar subunits of LEF-4, LEF-8, LEF-9, and p47. Plays an essential role in late and very late gene expression. From Autographa californica nuclear polyhedrosis virus (AcMNPV).
   2808..3011    +  CDS            FP (fragment): FP25_NPVAC - Experimental evidence at protein level: Swiss-Prot protein existence level 1. From Autographa californica nuclear polyhedrosis virus (AcMNPV).
   4109..4178    +  protein_bind   attB: attB site for the φC31 integrase (Groth et al., 2000) phage φC31 integrase
   7758..7838    +  CDS            3xHA: three tandem HA epitope tags
   7866..8630    -  CDS            P74 (fragment): PIF0_NPVAC - Experimental evidence at protein level: Swiss-Prot protein existence level 1. Plays an essential role for oral infectivity of occlusion- derived virus (ODV) and functions also in host midgut attachment and fusion by binding to a specific host receptor. From Autographa californica nuclear polyhedrosis virus (AcMNPV).
   8533..8993    +  promoter       OpIE-2 promoter (fragment): immediate-early gene 2 from the Orgyia pseudotsugata multicapsid nucleopolyhedrovirus; strong constitutive baculovirus promoter for insect cell expression
   9007..9072    +  CDS            IE2 (fragment): VIE2_NPVOP - Protein inferred from homology: Swiss-Prot protein existence level 3. RING-finger E3 ubiquitin ligase that plays an important regulatory role during the initial stages of infection. Migrates to specific nuclear foci early in infection supposely to prepare the sites for viral replication by targeting and ubiquitinating host proteins. From Orgyia pseudotsugata multicapsid polyhedrosis virus (OpMNPV).
   9073..9753    +  CDS            DsRed1: wild-type DsRed mammalian codon-optimized
   9761..9844    +  CDS            large T antigen (fragment): large T antigen from SV40 (simian virus 40)
   9867..9988    +  polyA_signal   SV40 poly(A) signal: SV40 polyadenylation signal
  10691..10831   +  CDS            FP (fragment): FP25_NPVAC - Experimental evidence at protein level: Swiss-Prot protein existence level 1. From Autographa californica nuclear polyhedrosis virus (AcMNPV).
  10824..10862   -  misc_feature   MCS (fragment): pUC18/19 multiple cloning site
  10893..10915   -  protein_bind   lac operator (fragment): The lac repressor binds to the lac operator to inhibit transcription in E. coli. This inhibition can be relieved by adding lactose or isopropyl-β-D-thiogalactopyranoside (IPTG). lac repressor encoded by lacI
  10919..10949   -  promoter       lac promoter: promoter for the E. coli lac operon
  10964..10985   -  protein_bind   CAP binding site: CAP binding activates transcription in the presence of cAMP. E. coli catabolite activator protein
  10998..11090   -  CDS            lacI (fragment): lac repressor; lacI; The lac repressor binds to the lac operator to inhibit transcription in E. coli. This inhibition can be relieved by adding lactose or isopropyl-β-D-thiogalactopyranoside (IPTG).
  11092..11178   -  rep_origin     RSF ori (fragment): Plasmids containing the RSF 1030 origin of replication can be propagated in E. coli cells that contain additional plasmids with compatible origins.
>Addgene plasmid #194001 | OA-1163A | addgene full sequence | sequence record 381991 | Addgene NGS Result
TATCCACAGAATCAGGGGATAACGCAGGAAAGAACATGTGAGCAAAAGGCCAGCAAAAGGCCAGGAACCG
TAAAAAGGCCGCGTTGCTGGCGTTTTTCCATAGGCTCCGCCCCCCTGACGAGCATCACAAAAATCGACGC
TCAAGTCAGAGGTGGCGAAACCCGACAGGACTATAAAGATACCAGGCGTTTCCCCCTGGAAGCTCCCTCG
TGCGCTCTCCTGTTCCGACCCTGCCGCTTACCGGATACCTGTCCGCCTTTCTCCCTTCGGGAAGCGTGGC
GCTTTCTCATAGCTCACGCTGTAGGTATCTCAGTTCGGTGTAGGTCGTTCGCTCCAAGCTGGGCTGTGTG
CACGAACCCCCCGTTCAGCCCGACCGCTGCGCCTTATCCGGTAACTATCGTCTTGAGTCCAACCCGGTAA
GACACGACTTATCGCCACTGGCAGCAGCCACTGGTAACAGGATTAGCAGAGCGAGGTATGTAGGCGGTGC
TACAGAGTTCTTGAAGTGGTGGCCTAACTACGGCTACACTAGAAGAACAGTATTTGGTATCTGCGCTCTG
CTGAAGCCAGTTACCTTCGGAAAAAGAGTTGGTAGCTCTTGATCCGGCAAACAAACCACCGCTGGTAGCG
GTGGTTTTTTTGTTTGCAAGCAGCAGATTACGCGCAGAAAAAAAGGATCTCAAGAAGATCCTTTGATCTT
TTCTACGGGGTCTGACGCTCAGTGGAACGAAAACTCACGTTAAGGGATTTTGGTCATGAGATTATCAAAA
AGGATCTTCACCTAGATCCTTTTAAATTAAAAATGAAGTTTTAAATCAATCTAAAGTATATATGAGTAAA
CTTGGTCTGACAGTTACCAATGCTTAATCAGTGAGGCACCTATCTCAGCGATCTGTCTATTTCGTTCATC
CATAGTTGCCTGACTCCCCGTCGTGTAGATAACTACGATACGGGAGGGCTTACCATCTGGCCCCAGTGCT
GCAATGATACCGCGAGACCCACGCTCACCGGCTCCAGATTTATCAGCAATAAACCAGCCAGCCGGAAGGG
CCGAGCGCAGAAGTGGTCCTGCAACTTTATCCGCCTCCATCCAGTCTATTAATTGTTGCCGGGAAGCTAG
AGTAAGTAGTTCGCCAGTTAATAGTTTGCGCAACGTTGTTGCCATTGCTACAGGCATCGTGGTGTCACGC
TCGTCGTTTGGTATGGCTTCATTCAGCTCCGGTTCCCAACGATCAAGGCGAGTTACATGATCCCCCATGT
TGTGCAAAAAAGCGGTTAGCTCCTTCGGTCCTCCGATCGTTGTCAGAAGTAAGTTGGCCGCAGTGTTATC
ACTCATGGTTATGGCAGCACTGCATAATTCTCTTACTGTCATGCCATCCGTAAGATGCTTTTCTGTGACT
GGTGAGTACTCAACCAAGTCATTCTGAGAATAGTGTATGCGGCGACCGAGTTGCTCTTGCCCGGCGTCAA
TACGGGATAATACCGCGCCACATAGCAGAACTTTAAAAGTGCTCATCATTGGAAAACGTTCTTCGGGGCG
AAAACTCTCAAGGATCTTACCGCTGTTGAGATCCAGTTCGATGTAACCCACTCGTGCACCCAACTGATCT
TCAGCATCTTTTACTTTCACCAGCGTTTCTGGGTGAGCAAAAACAGGAAGGCAAAATGCCGCAAAAAAGG
GAATAAGGGCGACACGGAAATGTTGAATACTCATACTCTTCCTTTTTCAATATTATTGAAGCATTTATCA
GGGTTATTGTCTCATGAGCGGATACATATTTGAATGTATTTAGAAAAATAAACAAATAGGGGTTCCGCGC
ACATTTCCCCGAAAAGTGCCACCTGACGTCTAAGAAACCATTATTATCATGACATTAACCTATAAAAATA
GGCGTATCACGAGGCCCTTTCGTCTCGCGCGTTTCGGTGATGACGGTGAAAACCTCTGACACATGCAGCT
CCCGGAGACGGTCACAGCTTGTCTGTAAGCGGATGCCGGGAGCAGACAAGCCCGTCAGGGCGCGTCAGCG
GGTGTTGGCGGGTGTCGGGGCTGGCTTAACTATGCGGCATCAGAGCAGATTGTACTGAGAGTGCACCATA
TGCGGTGTGAAATACCGCACAGATGCGTAAGGAGAAAATACCGCATCAGGCGCCATTCGCCATTCAGGCT
GCGCAACTGTTGGGAAGGGCGATCGGTGCGGGCCTCTTCGCTATTACGCCAGCTGGCGAAAGGGGGATGT
GCTGCAAGGCGATTAAGTTGGGTAACGCCAGGGTTTTCCCAGTCACGACGTTGTAAAACGACGGCCAGTG
CCAAGCTTTGTTTAAAAATATAACAAAATTGTGATCCCACAAAATGAAGTGGGGCAAAATCAAATAATTA
ATAGTGTCCGTAAACTTGTTGGTCTTCAACTTTTTGAGGAACACGTTGGACGGCAAATCCGTGACTATAA
CACAAGTTGATTTAATAATTTTAGCCAACACGTCGGGCTGCGTGTTTTTTGCCGACGCGTCTGTGTACAC
GTTGATTAACTGGTCGATTAAACTGTTGAAATAATTTAATTTTTGGTTCTTCTTTAAATCTGTGATGAAA
TTTTTTAAAATAACTTTAAATTCTTCATTGGTAAAAAATGCCACGTTTTGCAACTTGTGAGGGTCTAATA
TGAGGTCAAACTCAGTAGGAGTTTTATCCAAAAAAGAAAACATGATTACGTCTGTACACGAACGCGTATT
AACGCAGAGTGCAAAGTATAAGAGGGTTAAAAAATATATTTTACGCACCATATACGCATCGGGTTGATAT
CGTTAATATGGATCAATTTGAACAGTTGATTAACGTGTCTCTGCTCAAGTCTTTGATCAAAACGCAAATC
GACGAAAATGTGTCGGACAATATCAAGTCGATGAGCGAAAAACTAAAAAGGCTAGAATACGACAATCTCA
CAGACAGCGTTGAGATATACGGTATTCACGACAGCAGGCTGAATAATAAAAAAATTAGAAACTATTATTT
AACCCTAGAAAGATAATCATATTGTGACGTACGTTAAAGATAATCATGCGTAAAATTGACGCATGTGTTT
TATCGGTCTGTATATCGAGGTTTATTTATTAATTTGAATAGATATTAAGTTTTATTATATTTACACTTAC
ATACTAATAATAAATTCAACAAACAATTTATTTATGTTTATTTATTTATTAAAAAAAAACAAAAACTCAA
AATTTCTTCTATAAAGTAACAAAACTTTTAAACATTCTCTCTTTTACAAAAATAAACTTATTTTGTACTT
TAAAAACAGTCATGTTGTATTATAAAATAAGTAATTAGCTTAACTTATACATAATAGAAACAAATTATAC
TTATTAGTCAGTCAGAAACAACTTTGGCACATATCAATATTATGCTCTCGACAAATAACTTTTTTGCATT
TTTTGCACGATGCATTTGCCTTTCGCCTTATTTTAGAGGGGCAGTAAGTACAGTAAGTACGTTTTTTCAT
TACTGGCTCTTCAGTACTGTCATCTGATGTACCAGGCACTTCATTTGGCAAAATATTAGAGATATTATCG
CGCAAATATCTCTTCAAAGTAGGAGCTTCTAAACGCTTACGCATAAACGATGACGTCAGGCTCATGTAAA
GGTTTCTCATAAATTTTTTGCGACTTTGAACCTTTTCTCCCTTGCTACTGACATTATGGCTGTATATAAT
AAAAGAATTTATGCAGGCAATGTTTATCATTCCGTACAATAATGCCATAGGCCACCTATTCGTCTTCCTA
CTGCAGGTCATCACAGAACACATTTGGTCTAGCGTGTCCACTCCGCCTTTAGTTTGATTATAATACATAA
CCATTTGCGGTTTACCGGTACTTTCGTTGATAGAAGCATCCTCATCACAAGATGATAATAAGTATACCAT
CTTAGCTGGCTTCGGTTTATATGAGACGAGAGTAAGGGGTCCGTCAAAACAAAACATCGATGTTCCCACT
GGCCTGGAGCGACTGTTTTTCAGTACTTCCGGTATCTCGCGTTTGTTTGATCGCACGGTTCCCACAATGG
TTAATTCGAGCTCGCCCGGGGTCCTAGGTCGACGATGTAGGTCACGGTCTCGAAGCCGCGGTGCGGGTGC
CAGGGCGTGCCCTTGGGCTCCCCGGGCGCGTACTCCACCTCACCCATCTGGTCCATCATGATGAACGGGT
CGAGGTGGCGGTAGTTGATCCCGGCGAACGCGCGGCGCACCGGGAAGCCCTCGCCCTCGAAACCGCTGGG
CGCGGTGGTCACGGTGAGCACGGGACGTGCGACGGCGTCGGCGGGTGCGGATACGCGGGGCAGCGTCAGC
GGGTTCTCGACGGTCACGGCGGGCATGTCGACGCGGCCGCAGCGTGAACCTTGCATGCGTGCACAGAATT
TGATTGCATTTCATGACCGGGTATCCATTCGGCGCCGGCCACTGAACTGAAATTCAGTTTTGACAGCTCC
ACTGACTTGAAGCTCTTTTTCACCGAAACACATCTCGGAAGAGACACGTTGGGAAAGAGTAAGTTTAATT
TTTGTCGTTTTTCGTGGATTTTTAGTGATAATTCGTGGTTTTTCGTTGTTAGCAATCTAAATCATTGATA
GATCAAGTTAGAAATTGTGAAATATTGCTAAAATACCTACATTATTCGTAGTTTATTCGATTTGTTGTAG
TTGATGCATTCTAACCTCAATGTGGTTTCGTCTCCGTCCAATTCCGATGTTATTGTCCAGTTCGTTAATT
TTTGGTGTTTTCTCCCCGACTTTTCCACAGACTGATCCAAGTTAATTAATGATCGAAAAGAAGAAGTCGT
TCGCCAAGGGAATGGGAGTGAAGTCGACCCTGGTGTCGGGATCGAAGGTGTACATGACCACCTTCGCCGA
AGGATCGGATGCCCGTCTGGAAAAGATCGTGGAAGGAGATTCGATCCGTTCGGTGAACGAAGGAGAAGCC
TTCTCGGCCGAAATGGCCGATAAGAACGCCGGATACAAGATCGGAAACGCCAAGTTCTCGCACCCGAAGG
GATACGCCGTGGTGGCCAACAACCCGCTGTACACCGGACCGGTGCAGCAGGATATGCTGGGACTGAAGGA
AACCCTGGAAAAGCGTTACTTCGGAGAATCGGCCGATGGAAACGATAACATCTGCATCCAGGTGATCCAC
AACATCCTGGATATCGAAAAGATCCTGGCCGAATACATCACCAACGCCGCCTACGCCGTGAACAACATCT
CGGGACTGGATAAGGATATCATCGGATTCGGAAAGTTCTCGACCGTGTACACCTACGATGAATTCAAGGA
TCCGGAACACCACCGTGCCGCCTTCAACAACAACGATAAGCTGATCAACGCCATCAAGGCCCAGTACGAT
GAATTCGATAACTTCCTGGATAACCCGCGTCTGGGATACTTCGGACAGGCCTTCTTCTCGAAGGAAGGAC
GTAACTACATCATCAACTACGGAAACGAATGCTACGATATCCTGGCCCTGCTGTCGGGACTGCGTCACTG
GGTGGTGCACAACAACGAAGAAGAATCGCGTATCTCGCGTACCTGGCTGTACAACCTGGATAAGAACCTG
GATAACGAATACATCTCGACCCTGAACTACCTGTACGATCGTATCACCAACGAACTGACCAACTCGTTCT
CGAAGAACTCGGCCGCCAACGTGAACTACATCGCCGAAACCCTGGGAATCAACCCGGCCGAATTCGCCGA
ACAGTACTTCCGTTTCTCGATCATGAAGGAACAGAAGAACCTGGGATTCAACATCACCAAGCTGCGTGAA
GTGATGCTGGATCGTAAGGATATGTCGGAAATCCGTAAGAACCACAAGGTGTTCGATTCGATCCGTACCA
AGGTGTACACCATGATGGATTTCGTGATCTACCGTTACTACATCGAAGAAGATGCCAAGGTGGCCGCCGC
CAACAAGTCGCTGCCGGATAACGAAAAGTCGCTGTCGGAAAAGGATATCTTCGTGATCAACCTGCGTGGA
TCGTTCAACGATGATCAGAAGGATGCCCTGTACTACGATGAAGCCAACCGTATCTGGCGTAAGCTGGAAA
ACATCATGCACAACATCAAGGAATTCCGTGGAAACAAGACCCGTGAATACAAGAAGAAGGATGCCCCGCG
TCTGCCGCGTATCCTGCCGGCCGGACGTGATGTGTCGGCCTTCTCGAAGCTGATGTACGCCCTGACCATG
TTCCTGGATGGAAAGGAAATCAACGATCTGCTGACCACCCTGATCAACAAGTTCGATAACATCCAGTCGT
TCCTGAAGGTGATGCCGCTGATCGGAGTGAACGCCAAGTTCGTGGAAGAATACGCCTTCTTCAAGGATTC
GGCCAAGATCGCCGATGAACTGCGTCTGATCAAGTCGTTCGCCCGTATGGGAGAACCGATCGCCGATGCC
CGTCGTGCCATGTACATCGATGCCATCCGTATCCTGGGAACCAACCTGTCGTACGATGAACTGAAGGCCC
TGGCCGATACCTTCTCGCTGGATGAAAACGGAAACAAGCTGAAGAAGGGAAAGCACGGAATGCGTAACTT
CATCATCAACAACGTGATCTCGAACAAGCGTTTCCACTACCTGATCCGTTACGGAGATCCGGCCCACCTG
CACGAAATCGCCAAGAACGAAGCCGTGGTGAAGTTCGTGCTGGGACGTATCGCCGATATCCAGAAGAAGC
AGGGACAGAACGGAAAGAACCAGATCGATCGTTACTACGAAACCTGCATCGGAAAGGATAAGGGAAAGTC
GGTGTCGGAAAAGGTGGATGCCCTGACCAAGATCATCACCGGAATGAACTACGATCAGTTCGATAAGAAG
CGTTCGGTGATCGAAGATACCGGACGTGAAAACGCCGAACGTGAAAAGTTCAAGAAGATCATCTCGCTGT
ACCTGACCGTGATCTACCACATCCTGAAGAACATCGTGAACATCAACGCCCGTTACGTGATCGGATTCCA
CTGCGTGGAACGTGATGCCCAGCTGTACAAGGAAAAGGGATACGATATCAACCTGAAGAAGCTGGAAGAA
AAGGGATTCTCGTCGGTGACCAAGCTGTGCGCCGGAATCGATGAAACCGCCCCGGATAAGCGTAAGGATG
TGGAAAAGGAAATGGCCGAACGTGCCAAGGAATCGATCGATTCGCTGGAATCGGCCAACCCGAAGCTGTA
CGCCAACTACATCAAGTACTCGGATGAAAAGAAGGCCGAAGAATTCACCCGTCAGATCAACCGTGAAAAG
GCCAAGACCGCCCTGAACGCCTACCTGCGTAACACCAAGTGGAACGTGATCATCCGTGAAGATCTGCTGC
GTATCGATAACAAGACCTGCACCCTGTTCCGTAACAAGGCCGTGCACCTGGAAGTGGCCCGTTACGTGCA
CGCCTACATCAACGATATCGCCGAAGTGAACTCGTACTTCCAGCTGTACCACTACATCATGCAGCGTATC
ATCATGAACGAACGTTACGAAAAGTCGTCGGGAAAGGTGTCGGAATACTTCGATGCCGTGAACGATGAAA
AGAAGTACAACGATCGTCTGCTGAAGCTGCTGTGCGTGCCGTTCGGATACTGCATCCCGCGTTTCAAGAA
CCTGTCGATCGAAGCCCTGTTCGATCGTAACGAAGCCGCCAAGTTCGATAAGGAAAAGAAGAAGGTGTCG
GGAAACTCGGGATCCCTTCAACTGCCTCCACTTGAAAGACTGACACTGGGTAGTTCCTACCCATACGATG
TTCCAGATTACGCTTATCCCTACGACGTGCCTGATTATGCATACCCATATGATGTCCCCGACTATGCCTA
AGCTAGCTAGAATGAATCGTTTTTAAAATAACAAATCAATTGTTTTATAATATTCGTACGATTCTTTGAT
TATGTAATAAAATGTGATCATTAGGAAGATTACGAAAAATATAAAAAATATGAGTTCTGTGTGTATAACA
AATGCTGTAAACGCCACAATTGTGTTTGTTGCAAATAAACCCATGATTATTTGATTAAAATTGTTGTTTT
CTTTGTTCATAGACAATAGTGTGTTTTGCCTAAACGTGTACTGCATAAACTCCATGCGAGTGTATAGCGA
GCTAGTGGCTAACGCTTGCCCCACCAAAGTAGATTCGTCAAAATCCTCAATTTCATCACCCTCCTCCAAG
TTTAACATTTGGCCGTCGGAATTAACTTCTAAAGATGCCACATAATCTAATAAATGAAATAGAGATTCAA
ACGTGGCGTCATCGTCCGTTTCGACCATTTCCGAAAAGAACTCGGGCATAAACTCTATGATTTCTCTGGA
CGTGGTGTTGTCGAAACTCTCAAAGTACGCAGTCAGGAACGTGCGCGACATGTCGTCGGGAAACTCGCGC
GGAAACATGTTGTTGTAACCGAACGGGTCCCATAGCGCCAAAACCAAATCTGCCAGCGTCAATAGAATGA
GCACGATGCCGACAATGGAGCTGGCTTGGATAGCGATTCGAGTTAACGGCCGGGGCGCGCCCATACTCGG
TGGCCTCCCCACCACCAACTTTTTTGCACTGCAAAAAAACACGCTTTTGCACGCGGGCCCATACATAGTA
CAAACTCTACGTTTCGTAGACTATTTTACATAAATAGTCTACACCGTTGTATACGCTCCAAATACACTAC
CACACATTGAACCTTTTTGCAGTGCAAAAAAGTACGTGTCGGCAGTCACGTAGGCCGGCCTTATCGGGTC
GCGTCCTGTCACGTACGAATCACATTATCGGACCGGACGAGTGTTGTCTTATCGTGACAGGACGCCAGCT
TCCTGTGTTGCTAACCGCAGCCGGACGCAACTCCTTATCGGAACAGGACGCGCCTCCATATCAGCCGCGC
GTTATCTCATGCGCGTGACCGGACACGAGGCGCCCGTCCCGCTTATCGCGCCTATAAATACAGCCCGCAA
CGATCTGGTAAACACAGTTGAACAGCATCTGTTACAGCGACACAACATGAGCCGGTCCAACAACGCCAAC
GCGCCCACGCCATCCAACCGCCGCCGCAACCTGTCTCTGGTGATGGTGCGCTCCTCCAAGAACGTCATCA
AGGAGTTCATGCGCTTCAAGGTGCGCATGGAGGGCACCGTGAACGGCCACGAGTTCGAGATCGAGGGCGA
GGGCGAGGGCCGCCCCTACGAGGGCCACAACACCGTGAAGCTGAAGGTGACCAAGGGCGGCCCCCTGCCC
TTCGCCTGGGACATCCTGTCCCCCCAGTTCCAGTACGGCTCCAAGGTGTACGTGAAGCACCCCGCCGACA
TCCCCGACTACAAGAAGCTGTCCTTCCCCGAGGGCTTCAAGTGGGAGCGCGTGATGAACTTCGAGGACGG
CGGCGTGGTGACCGTGACCCAGGACTCCTCCCTGCAGGACGGCTGCTTCATCTACAAGGTGAAGTTCATC
GGCGTGAACTTCCCCTCCGACGGCCCCGTAATGCAGAAGAAGACCATGGGCTGGGAGGCCTCCACCGAGC
GCCTGTACCCCCGCGACGGCGTGCTGAAGGGCGAGATCCACAAGGCCCTGAAGCTGAAGGACGGCGGCCA
CTACCTGGTGGAGTTCAAGTCCATCTACATGGCCAAGAAGCCCGTGCAGCTGCCCGGCTACTACTACGTG
GACTCCAAGCTGGACATCACCTCCCACAACGAGGACTACACCATCGTGGAGCAGTACGAGCGCACCGAGG
GCCGCCACCACCTGTTCCTGTAGGACTCTAGATCATAATCAGCCATACCACATTTGTAGAGGTTTTACTT
GCTTTAAAAAACCTCCCACACCTCCCCCTGAACCTGAAACATAAAATGAATGCAATTGTTGTTGTTAACT
TGTTTATTGCAGCTTATAATGGTTACAAATAAAGCAATAGCATCACAAATTTCACAAATAAAGCATTTTT
TTCACTGCATTCTAGTTGTGGTTTGTCCAAACTCATCAATGTATCTTAAAGCTTCTAGGCCGGCCGATCT
CGGATCTGACAATGTTCAGTGCAGAGACTCGGCTACGCCTCGTGGACTTTGAAGTTGACCAACAATGTTT
ATTCTTACCTCTAATAGTCCTCTGTGGCAAGGTCAAGATTCTGTTAGAAGCCAATGAAGAACCTGGTTGT
TCAATAACATTTTGTTCGTCTAATATTTCACTACCGCTTGACGTTGGCTGCACTTCATGTACCTCATCTA
TAAACGCTTCTTCTGTATCGCTCTGGACGTCATCTTCACTTACGTGATCTGATATTTCACTGTCAGAATC
CTCACCAACAAGCTCGTCATCGCTTTGCAGAAGAGCAGAGAGGATATGCTCATCGTCTAAAGAACTACCC
ATTTTATTATATATTAGTCACGATATCTATAACAAGAAAATATATATATAATAAGTTATCACGTAAGTAG
AACATGAAATAACAATATAATTATCGTATGAGTTAAATCTTAAAAGTCACGTAAAAGATAATCATGCGTC
ATTTTGACTCACGCGGTCGTTATAGTTCAAAATCAGTGACACTTACCGCATTGACAAGCACGCCTCACGG
GAGCTCCAAGCGGCGACTGAGATGTCCTAAATGCACAGCGACGGATTCGCGCTATTTAGAAAGAGAGAGC
AATATTTCAAGAATGCATGCGTCAATTTTACGCAGACTATCTTTCTAGGGTTAAAAAAGATTTGCGCTTT
ACTCGACCTAAACTTTAAACACGTCATAGAATCTTCGTTTGACAAAAACCACATTGTGGCCAAGCTGTGT
GACGCGACGCGCGCTAAAGAATGGCAAACCAAGTCGCGCGAGCGTCGACTCTAGAGGATCCCCGGGTACC
GAGCTCGAATTCGTAATCATGTCATAGCTGTTTCCTGTGTGAAATTGTTATCCGCTCACAATTCCACACA
ACATACGAGCCGGAAGCATAAAGTGTAAAGCCTGGGGTGCCTAATGAGTGAGCTAACTCACATTAATTGC
GTTGCGCTCACTGCCCGCTTTCCAGTCGGGAAACCTGTCGTGCCAGCTGCATTAATGAATCGGCCAACGC
GCGGGGAGAGGCGGTTTGCGTATTGGGCGCTCTTCCGCTTCCTCGCTCACTGACTCGCTGCGCTCGGTCG
TTCGGCTGCGGCGAGCGGTATCAGCTCACTCAAAGGCGGTAATACGGT
